>Addgene plasmid #174021 | pUC19-TgKI-MCS-mLanYFP-polyA | addgene full sequence | sequence record 348122 | Addgene NGS Result
GTATTGGGCGCTCTTCCGCTTCCTCGCTCACTGACTCGCTGCGCTCGGTCGTTCGGCTGCGGCGAGCGGT
ATCAGCTCACTCAAAGGCGGTAATACGGTTATCCACAGAATCAGGGGATAACGCAGGAAAGAACATGTGA
GCAAAAGGCCAGCAAAAGGCCAGGAACCGTAAAAAGGCCGCGTTGCTGGCGTTTTTCCATAGGCTCCGCC
CCCCTGACGAGCATCACAAAAATCGACGCTCAAGTCAGAGGTGGCGAAACCCGACAGGACTATAAAGATA
CCAGGCGTTTCCCCCTGGAAGCTCCCTCGTGCGCTCTCCTGTTCCGACCCTGCCGCTTACCGGATACCTG
TCCGCCTTTCTCCCTTCGGGAAGCGTGGCGCTTTCTCATAGCTCACGCTGTAGGTATCTCAGTTCGGTGT
AGGTCGTTCGCTCCAAGCTGGGCTGTGTGCACGAACCCCCCGTTCAGCCCGACCGCTGCGCCTTATCCGG
TAACTATCGTCTTGAGTCCAACCCGGTAAGACACGACTTATCGCCACTGGCAGCAGCCACTGGTAACAGG
ATTAGCAGAGCGAGGTATGTAGGCGGTGCTACAGAGTTCTTGAAGTGGTGGCCTAACTACGGCTACACTA
GAAGAACAGTATTTGGTATCTGCGCTCTGCTGAAGCCAGTTACCTTCGGAAAAAGAGTTGGTAGCTCTTG
ATCCGGCAAACAAACCACCGCTGGTAGCGGTGGTTTTTTTGTTTGCAAGCAGCAGATTACGCGCAGAAAA
AAAGGATCTCAAGAAGATCCTTTGATCTTTTCTACGGGGTCTGACGCTCAGTGGAACGAAAACTCACGTT
AAGGGATTTTGGTCATGAGATTATCAAAAAGGATCTTCACCTAGATCCTTTTAAATTAAAAATGAAGTTT
TAAATCAATCTAAAGTATATATGAGTAAACTTGGTCTGACAGTTACCAATGCTTAATCAGTGAGGCACCT
ATCTCAGCGATCTGTCTATTTCGTTCATCCATAGTTGCCTGACTCCCCGTCGTGTAGATAACTACGATAC
GGGAGGGCTTACCATCTGGCCCCAGTGCTGCAATGATACCGCGAGACCCACGCTCACCGGCTCCAGATTT
ATCAGCAATAAACCAGCCAGCCGGAAGGGCCGAGCGCAGAAGTGGTCCTGCAACTTTATCCGCCTCCATC
CAGTCTATTAATTGTTGCCGGGAAGCTAGAGTAAGTAGTTCGCCAGTTAATAGTTTGCGCAACGTTGTTG
CCATTGCTACAGGCATCGTGGTGTCACGCTCGTCGTTTGGTATGGCTTCATTCAGCTCCGGTTCCCAACG
ATCAAGGCGAGTTACATGATCCCCCATGTTGTGCAAAAAAGCGGTTAGCTCCTTCGGTCCTCCGATCGTT
GTCAGAAGTAAGTTGGCCGCAGTGTTATCACTCATGGTTATGGCAGCACTGCATAATTCTCTTACTGTCA
TGCCATCCGTAAGATGCTTTTCTGTGACTGGTGAGTACTCAACCAAGTCATTCTGAGAATAGTGTATGCG
GCGACCGAGTTGCTCTTGCCCGGCGTCAATACGGGATAATACCGCGCCACATAGCAGAACTTTAAAAGTG
CTCATCATTGGAAAACGTTCTTCGGGGCGAAAACTCTCAAGGATCTTACCGCTGTTGAGATCCAGTTCGA
TGTAACCCACTCGTGCACCCAACTGATCTTCAGCATCTTTTACTTTCACCAGCGTTTCTGGGTGAGCAAA
AACAGGAAGGCAAAATGCCGCAAAAAAGGGAATAAGGGCGACACGGAAATGTTGAATACTCATACTCTTC
CTTTTTCAATATTATTGAAGCATTTATCAGGGTTATTGTCTCATGAGCGGATACATATTTGAATGTATTT
AGAAAAATAAACAAATAGGGGTTCCGCGCACATTTCCCCGAAAAGTGCCACCTGACGTCTAAGAAACCAT
TATTATCATGACATTAACCTATAAAAATAGGCGTATCACGAGGCCCTTTCGTCTCGCGCGTTTCGGTGAT
GACGGTGAAAACCTCTGACACATGCAGCTCCCGGAGACGGTCACAGCTTGTCTGTAAGCGGATGCCGGGA
GCAGACAAGCCCGTCAGGGCGCGTCAGCGGGTGTTGGCGGGTGTCGGGGCTGGCTTAACTATGCGGCATC
AGAGCAGATTGTACTGAGAGTGCACCATATGCGGTGTGAAATACCGCACAGATGCGTAAGGAGAAAATAC
CGCATCAGGCGCCATTCGCCATTCAGGCTGCGCAACTGTTGGGAAGGGCGATCGGTGCGGGCCTCTTCGC
TATTACGCCAGCTGGCGAAAGGGGGATGTGCTGCAAGGCGATTAAGTTGGGTAACGCCAGGGTTTTCCCA
GTCACGACGTTGTAAAACGACGGCCAGTGGCGAGGGCGATGCCACCTACGGGATGCGGCCGCACCGGTGG
ATCCGAATTCGCTAGCCCGCGGTCTAGACTCGAGGTGAGCAAGGGCGAGGAGGATAACATGGCCTCTCTC
CCAGCGACACATGAGTTACACATCTTTGGCTCCATCAACGGTGTGGACTTTGACATGGTGGGTCAGGGCA
CCGGCAATCCAAATGATGGTTATGAGGAGTTAAACCTGAAGTCCACCAAGGGTGACCTCCAGTTCTCCCC
CTGGATTCTGGTCCCTCATATCGGGTATGGCTTCCATCAGTACCTGCCCTACCCTGACGGGATGTCGCCT
TTCCAGGCCGCCATGGTAGATGGCTCCGGCTACCAAGTCCATCGCACAATGCAGTTTGAAGATGGTGCCT
CCCTTACTGTTAACTACCGCTACACCTACGAGGGAAGCCACATCAAAGGAGAGGCCCAGGTGAAGGGGAC
TGGTTTCCCTGCTGACGGTCCTGTGATGACCAACTCGCTGACCGCTGCGGACTGGTGCAGGTCGAAGAAG
ACTTACCCCAACGACAAAACCATCATCAGTACCTTTAAGTGGAGTTACACCACTGGAAATGGCAAGCGCT
ACCGGAGCACTGCGCGGACCACCTACACCTTTGCCAAGCCAATGGCGGCTAACTATCTGAAGAACCAGCC
GATGTACGTGTTCCGTAAGACGGAGCTCAAGCACTCCAAGACCGAGCTCAACTTCAAGGAGTGGCAAAAG
GCCTTTACCGATGTGATGGGCATGGACGAGCTGTACAAGTAAATCATTCTCAGTATCCCCTGCTTATGCA
CTCACCACTTTTTCCCATTATTTTATTCATGTTGTGTTGCTAAATTCAACTACATTCGTATTACCATGTT
GTTTCATTTGTTTTTTTTTTATCTCAGCTGTCAAAATAAAAGCATTGAAATACAACATTGTTCTATTTTT
CATTGTGGTTTTGCATGCCCGGTAAATAAAAAAACAAGGTAATAAAAATAAGATGCGAAATGAGAAGTAT
ATCTGTGAAATTGTTATCCGCTCACAATTCCACACAACATACGAGCCGGAAGCATAAAGTGTAAAGCCTG
GGGTGCCTAATGAGTGAGCTAACTCACATTAATTGCGTTGCGCTCACTGCCCGCTTTCCAGTCGGGAAAC
CTGTCGTGCCAGCTGCATTAATGAATCGGCCAACGCGCGGGGAGAGGCGGTTTGC
Features (pLannotate 1.2.2; 12 found; start..end, strand, type, name):
    194..782     -  rep_origin     ori: high-copy-number ColE1/pMB1/pBR322/pUC origin of replication
    953..1813    -  CDS            AmpR: β-lactamase; bla; confers resistance to ampicillin, carbenicillin, and related antibiotics
   1814..1918    -  promoter       AmpR promoter: bla
   2013..2048    +  CDS            rop (fragment): Rop protein, which maintains plasmids at low copy number; rop
   2150..2249    +  misc_feature   bom (fragment): basis of mobility region from pBR322
   2255..2409    -  CDS            lacZα (fragment): LacZα fragment of β-galactosidase; lacZ fragment
   2409..2431    +  CDS            VN155(I152L) (fragment): improved N-terminal fragment of mVenus for use in bimolecular fluorescence complementation (BiFC) (Kodama and Hu, 2010)
   2484..3192    +  CDS            mNeonGreen (fragment): bright monomeric yellow-green fluorescent protein derived from LanYFP (Shaner et al., 2013)
   3441..3457    -  protein_bind   lac operator: The lac repressor binds to the lac operator to inhibit transcription in E. coli. This inhibition can be relieved by adding lactose or isopropyl-β-D-thiogalactopyranoside (IPTG). lac repressor encoded by lacI
   3465..3495    -  promoter       lac promoter: promoter for the E. coli lac operon
   3510..3531    -  protein_bind   CAP binding site: CAP binding activates transcription in the presence of cAMP. E. coli catabolite activator protein
   3544..11      -  CDS            lacI (fragment) (across the origin): lac repressor; lacI; The lac repressor binds to the lac operator to inhibit transcription in E. coli. This inhibition can be relieved by adding lactose or isopropyl-β-D-thiogalactopyranoside (IPTG).
