[The description below was written by a language model from this plasmid's Addgene catalogue record and pLannotate feature annotations shown in this document.]
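Description:
pUC19-TgKI-MCS-mLanYFP-polyA is a small (about 3.6 kb) pUC19-based template plasmid for building knock-in donors that tag zebrafish genes at their C-terminus. It is propagated in E. coli as a high-copy plasmid through the ColE1/pUC origin and is selected with ampicillin via the β-lactamase gene and its native promoter. The remaining backbone annotations are ordinary pUC19 remnants: a disrupted lacZα fragment, the lac promoter, operator and CAP binding site, and short matches to lacI, rop and bom that are not expected to be functional.

The payload sits within the former lacZα polylinker region and consists of a synthetic coding sequence of roughly 700 bp for mLanYFP, also listed as mNeonGreen, a bright monomeric yellow-green fluorescent protein derived from LanYFP. The name indicates that it is preceded by a multiple cloning site and followed by a polyadenylation signal. Neither element is annotated in the feature table, although unannotated sequence lies on both sides of the fluorescent protein, and the record does not identify the polyA signal. A very short match to an mVenus fragment just upstream is probably an annotation artefact. No eukaryotic promoter is present, consistent with a design in which expression depends on in-frame integration into an endogenous locus.

According to the record, the plasmid is used to generate C-terminal knock-in plasmid donors, presumably by cloning target-gene sequence into the multiple cloning site, or as a template for PCR donors. The associated work describes tagging facilitated by insertion into non-coding regions. The depositor notes that not every site in the multiple cloning site is unique, depending on the fluorescent protein sequence carried.
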