Addgene plasmid #174021: pUC19-TgKI-MCS-mLanYFP-polyA
Purpose: This plasmid is used for generating C-terminal knock-in plasmid and/or PCR donors in zebrafish.
Depositing lab: Michel Bagnat. Depositing organization: Duke University. Publication: Knock-in tagging in zebrafish facilitated by insertion into non-coding regions. Levic DS, Yamaguchi N, Wang S, Knaut H, Bagnat M. Development. 2021 Sep 8. pii: 272090. doi: 10.1242/dev.199994. PubMed 34495314.
Backbone
  Vector backbone: pUC19
  Vector type: Zebrafish knock-in tagging
Growth in bacteria
  Bacterial resistance: Ampicillin, 100 μg/mL
  Growth temperature: 37°C
  Growth strain: DH5alpha
  Copy number: High Copy
Gene/Insert
  Gene/Insert name: mLanYFP (alt name: mNeonGreen)
  Species: Synthetic
  Insert size (bp): 705
  Cloning method: Restriction Enzyme; 5′ cloning site unknown (unknown if destroyed)
  Sequencing primers: 5′ GCGATTAAGTTGGGTAACGC; 3′ TCCGGCTCGTATGTTGTGTG
Terms and licenses: Academic/Nonprofit Terms; Industry Terms: Not Available to Industry
Depositor comments: Not all restriction sites in the multiple cloning sites are single cutters, depending on the fluorescent protein sequence of the insert within the plasmid.
How to cite: pUC19-TgKI-MCS-mLanYFP-polyA was a gift from Michel Bagnat (Addgene plasmid # 174021 ; http://n2t.net/addgene:174021 ; RRID:Addgene_174021)
